>Addgene plasmid #105768 | pKK-FLAG-TEV | addgene full sequence | sequence record 203332 | Addgene NGS Result
GACATTGATTATTGACTAGTTATTAATAGTAATCAATTACGGGGTCATTAGTTCATAGCCCATATATGGA
GTTCCGCGTTACATAACTTACGGTAAATGGCCCGCCTGGCTGACCGCCCAACGACCCCCGCCCATTGACG
TCAATAATGACGTATGTTCCCATAGTAACGCCAATAGGGACTTTCCATTGACGTCAATGGGTGGAGTATT
TACGGTAAACTGCCCACTTGGCAGTACATCAAGTGTATCATATGCCAAGTACGCCCCCTATTGACGTCAA
TGACGGTAAATGGCCCGCCTGGCATTATGCCCAGTACATGACCTTATGGGACTTTCCTACTTGGCAGTAC
ATCTACGTATTAGTCATCGCTATTACCATGGTGATGCGGTTTTGGCAGTACATCAATGGGCGTGGATAGC
GGTTTGACTCACGGGGATTTCCAAGTCTCCACCCCATTGACGTCAATGGGAGTTTGTTTTGGCACCAAAA
TCAACGGGACTTTCCAAAATGTCGTAACAACTCCGCCCCATTGACGCAAATGGGCGGTAGGCGTGTACGG
TGGGAGGTCTATATAAGCAGAGCTCTCCCTATCAGTGATAGAGATCTCCCTATCAGTGATAGAGATCGTC
GACGAGCTCGTTTAGTGAACCGTCAGATCGCCTGGAGACGCCATCCACGCTGTTTTGACCTCCATAGAAG
ACACCGGGACCGATCCAGCCTCCGGACTCTGGCGTTTAAACTTAAGCTTGGTACCATGGATTACAAGGAT
GACGACGATAAGGGATCCGAAAACCTGTACTTCCAAGGAACCGGTGGTCACCTGTACAATCGATCCTGCA
GGAGCTAGCGAGAATTTGTATTTTCAGGGTGATATCCAGCACAGTGGCGGCCGCTCGAGTCTAGAGGGCC
CGTTTAAACCCGCTGATCAGCCTCGACTGTGCCTTCTAGTTGCCAGCCATCTGTTGTTTGCCCCTCCCCC
GTGCCTTCCTTGACCCTGGAAGGTGCCACTCCCACTGTCCTTTCCTAATAAAATGAGGAAATTGCATCGC
ATTGTCTGAGTAGGTGTCATTCTATTCTGGGGGGTGGGGTGGGGCAGGACAGCAAGGGGGAGGATTGGGA
AGACAATAGCAGGCATGCTGGGGATGCGGTGGGCTCTATGGCTTCTGAGGCGGAAAGAACCAGCTGGGGC
TCTAGGGGGTATCCCC
[124 nt withheld, positions 1207-1330]
C
[91 nt withheld, positions 1332-1422]
AGGGTGATGGTTCACGTACCTAGAAGTTCCTATTCCGAAGTTCCTATTCTCTAGAAAGTATAGGAACTTC
CTTGGCCAAAAAGCCTGAACTCACCGCGACGTCTGTCGAGAAGTTTCTGATCGAAAAGTTCGACAGCGTC
TCCGACCTGATGCAGCTCTCGGAGGGCGAAGAATCTCGTGCTTTCAGCTTCGATGTAGGAGGGCGTGGAT
ATGTCCTGCGGGTAAATAGCTGCGCCGATGGTTTCTACAAAGATCGTTATGTTTATCGGCACTTTGCATC
GGCCGCGCTCCCGATTCCGGAAGTGCTTGACATTGGGGAATTCTGCGAGAGCCTGACCTATTGCATCTCC
CGCCGTGCACAGGGTGTCACGTTGCAAGACCTGCCTGAAACCGAACTGCCCGCTGTTCTGCAGCCGGTCG
CGGAGGCCATGGATGCGATCGCTGCGGCCGATCTTAGCCAGACGAGCGGGTTCGGCCCATTCGGACCGCA
AGGAATCGGTCAATACACTACATGGCGTGATTTCATATGCGCGATTGCTGATCCCCATGTGTATCACTGG
CAAACTGTGATGGACGACACCGTCAGTGCGTCCGTCGCGCAGGCTCTCGATGAGCTGATGCTTTGGGCCG
AGGACTGCCCCGAAGTCCGGCACCTCGTGCACGCGGATTTCGGCTCCAACAATGTCCTGACGGACAATGG
CCGCATAACAGCGGTCATTGACTGGAGCGAGGCGATGTTCGGGGATTCCCAATACGAGGTCGCCAACATC
TTCTTCTGGAGGCCGTGGTTGGCTTGTATGGAGCAGCAGACGCGCTACTTCGAGCGGAGGCATCCGGAGC
TTGCAGGATCGCCGCGGCTCCGGGCGTATATGCTCCGCATTGGTCTTGACCAACTCTATCAGAGCTTGGT
TGACGGCAATTTCGATGATGCAGCTTGGGCGCAGGGTCGATGCGACGCAATCGTCCGATCCGGAGCCGGG
ACTGTCGGGCGTACACAAATCGCCCGCAGAAGCGCGGCCGTCTGGACCGATGGCTGTGTAGAAGTACTCG
CCGATAGTGGAAACCGACGCCCCAGCACTCGTCCGAGGGCAAAGGAATAGCACGTACTACGAGATTTCGA
TTCCACCGCCGCCTTCTATGAAAGGTTGGGCTTCGGAATCGTTTTCCGGGACGCCGGCTGGATGATCCTC
CAGCGCGGGGATCTCATGCTGGAGTTCTTCGCCCACCCCAACTTGTTTATTGCAGCTTATAATGGTTACA
AATAAAGCAATAGCATCACAAATTTCACAAATAAAGCATTTTTTTCACTGCATTCTAGTTGTGGTTTGTC
CAAACTCATCAATGTATCTTATCATGTCTGTATACCGTCGACCTCTAGCTAGAGCTTGGCGTAATCATGG
TCATAGCTGTTTCCTGTGTGAAATTGTTATCCGCTCACAATTCCACACAACATACGAGCCGGAAGCATAA
AGTGTAAAGCCTGGGGTGCCTAATGAGTGAGCTAACTCACATTAATTGCGTTGCGCTCACTGCCCGCTTT
CCAGTCGGGAAACCTGTCGTGCCAGCTGCATTAATGAATCGGCCAACGCGCGGGGAGAGGCGGTTTGCGT
ATTGGGCGCTCTTCCGCTTCCTCGCTCACTGACTCGCTGCGCTCGGTCGTTCGGCTGCGGCGAGCGGTAT
CAGCTCACTCAAAGGCGGTAATACGGTTATCCACAGAATCAGGGGATAACGCAGGAAAGAACATGTGAGC
AAAAGGCCAGCAAAAGGCCAGGAACCGTAAAAAGGCCGCGTTGCTGGCGTTTTTCCATAGGCTCCGCCCC
CCTGACGAGCATCACAAAAATCGACGCTCAAGTCAGAGGTGGCGAAACCCGACAGGACTATAAAGATACC
AGGCGTTTCCCCCTGGAAGCTCCCTCGTGCGCTCTCCTGTTCCGACCCTGCCGCTTACCGGATACCTGTC
CGCCTTTCTCCCTTCGGGAAGCGTGGCGCTTTCTCATAGCTCACGCTGTAGGTATCTCAGTTCGGTGTAG
GTCGTTCGCTCCAAGCTGGGCTGTGTGCACGAACCCCCCGTTCAGCCCGACCGCTGCGCCTTATCCGGTA
ACTATCGTCTTGAGTCCAACCCGGTAAGACACGACTTATCGCCACTGGCAGCAGCCACTGGTAACAGGAT
TAGCAGAGCGAGGTATGTAGGCGGTGCTACAGAGTTCTTGAAGTGGTGGCCTAACTACGGCTACACTAGA
AGAACAGTATTTGGTATCTGCGCTCTGCTGAAGCCAGTTACCTTCGGAAAAAGAGTTGGTAGCTCTTGAT
CCGGCAAACAAACCACCGCTGGTAGCGGTGGTTTTTTTGTTTGCAAGCAGCAGATTACGCGCAGAAAAAA
AGGATCTCAAGAAGATCCTTTGATCTTTTCTACGGGGTCTGACGCTCAGTGGAACGAAAACTCACGTTAA
GGGATTTTGGTCATGAGATTATCAAAAAGGATCTTCACCTAGATCCTTTTAAATTAAAAATGAAGTTTTA
AATCAATCTAAAGTATATATGAGTAAACTTGGTCTGACAGTTACCAATGCTTAATCAGTGAGGCACCTAT
CTCAGCGATCTGTCTATTTCGTTCATCCATAGTTGCCTGACTCCCCGTCGTGTAGATAACTACGATACGG
GAGGGCTTACCATCTGGCCCCAGTGCTGCAATGATACCGCGAGACCCACGCTCACCGGCTCCAGATTTAT
CAGCAATAAACCAGCCAGCCGGAAGGGCCGAGCGCAGAAGTGGTCCTGCAACTTTATCCGTCTCCATCCA
GTCTATTAATTGTTGCCGGGAAGCTAGAGTAAGTAGTTCGCCAGTTAATAGTTTGCGCAACGTTGTTGCC
ATTGCTACAGGCATCGTGGTGTCACGCTCGTCGTTTGGTATGGCTTCATTCAGCTCCGGTTCCCAACGAT
CAAGGCGAGTTACATGATCCCCCATGTTGTGCAAAAAAGCGGTTAGCTCCTTCGGTCCTCCGATCGTTGT
CAGAAGTAAGTTGGCCGCAGTGTTATCACTCATGGTTATGGCAGCACTGCATAATTCTCTTACTGTCATG
CCATCCGTAAGATGCTTTTCTGTGACTGGTGAGTACTCAACCAAGTCATTCTGAGAATAGTGTATGCGGC
GACCGAGTTGCTCTTGCCCGGCGTCAATACGGGATAATACCGCGCCACATAGCAGAACTTTAAAAGTGCT
CATCATTGGAAAACGTTCTTCGGGGCGAAAACTCTCAAGGATCTTACCGCTGTTGAGATCCAGTTCGATG
TAACCCACTCGTGCACCCAACTGATCTTCAGCATCTTTTACTTTCACCAGCGTTTCTGGGTGAGCAAAAA
CAGGAAGGCAAAATGCCGCAAAAAAGGGAATAAGGGCGACACGGAAATGTTGAATACTCATACTCTTCCT
TTTTCAATATTATTGAAGCATTTATCAGGGTTATTGTCTCATGAGCGGATACATATTTGAATGTATTTAG
AAAAATAAACAAATAGGGGTTCCGCGCACATTTCCCCGAAAAGTGCCACCTGACGTCGACGGATCGGGAG
ATCTCCCGATCCCCTATGGTGCACTCTCAGTACAATCTGCTCTGATGCCGCATAGTTAAGCCAGTATCTG
CTCCCTGCTTGTGTGTTGGAGGTCGCTGAGTAGTGCGCGAGCAAAATTTAAGCTACAACAAGGCAAGGCT
TGACCGACAATTGCATGAAGAATCTGCTTAGGGTTAGGCGTTTTGCGCTGCTTCGCGATGTACGGGCCAG
ATATACGCGTT
Features (pLannotate 1.2.2; 22 found; start..end, strand, type, name):
      1..380     +  enhancer       CMV enhancer: human cytomegalovirus immediate early enhancer
    381..584     +  promoter       CMV promoter: human cytomegalovirus (CMV) immediate early promoter
    586..605     +  promoter       PLtetO-1 promoter (fragment): modified phage lambda PL promoter with tet operator sites (Lutz and Bujard, 1997)
    607..626     +  promoter       PLtetO-1 promoter (fragment): modified phage lambda PL promoter with tet operator sites (Lutz and Bujard, 1997)
    634..667     +  promoter       TRE3GV promoter (fragment): 3rd-generation Tet-responsive promoter that can be activated by binding of Tet-On® 3G, optimized for retroviral and lentiviral vectors
    759..785     +  CDS            3xFLAG (fragment): three tandem FLAG® epitope tags
    789..805     +  CDS            TEV site (fragment): tobacco etch virus (TEV) protease recognition and cleavage site
    937..1161    +  polyA_signal   bGH poly(A) signal: bovine growth hormone polyadenylation signal
   1165..1186    +  promoter       SV40 promoter (fragment): SV40 enhancer and early promoter
   1207..1440    +  rep_origin     f1 ori (fragment) (sequence partly withheld): f1 bacteriophage origin of replication; arrow indicates direction of (+) strand synthesis
   1445..1492    +  protein_bind   FRT: FLP-mediated recombination occurs in the 8-bp core sequence TCTAGAAA (Turan and Bode, 2011). FLP recombinase from the Saccharomyces cerevisiae 2μ plasmid
   1500..2522    +  CDS            HygR: aminoglycoside phosphotransferase from E. coli; aph(4)-Ia; confers resistance to hygromycin
   2532..2657    +  CDS            ble (fragment): BLE_KLEPN - Experimental evidence at protein level: Swiss-Prot protein existence level 1. Binding protein with a strong affinity to the bleomycin family of antibiotics. Binds to CL990; an antimitotic-antibiotic compound. From Klebsiella pneumoniae.
   2652..2773    +  polyA_signal   SV40 poly(A) signal: SV40 polyadenylation signal
   2846..2862    -  protein_bind   lac operator: The lac repressor binds to the lac operator to inhibit transcription in E. coli. This inhibition can be relieved by adding lactose or isopropyl-β-D-thiogalactopyranoside (IPTG). lac repressor encoded by lacI
   2870..2900    -  promoter       lac promoter: promoter for the E. coli lac operon
   2915..2936    -  protein_bind   CAP binding site: CAP binding activates transcription in the presence of cAMP. E. coli catabolite activator protein
   2949..3041    -  CDS            lacI (fragment): lac repressor; lacI; The lac repressor binds to the lac operator to inhibit transcription in E. coli. This inhibition can be relieved by adding lactose or isopropyl-β-D-thiogalactopyranoside (IPTG).
   3224..3812    -  rep_origin     ori: high-copy-number ColE1/pMB1/pBR322/pUC origin of replication
   3983..4843    -  CDS            AmpR: β-lactamase; bla; confers resistance to ampicillin, carbenicillin, and related antibiotics
   4844..4948    -  promoter       AmpR promoter: bla
   5007..5059    -  misc_feature   bom (fragment): basis of mobility region from pBR322
