[The description below was written by a language model from this plasmid's Addgene catalogue record and pLannotate feature annotations shown in this document.]
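Description:
pKK-FLAG-TEV is an empty mammalian expression backbone of about 5.2 kb derived from Invitrogen's pcDNA5/FRT/TO and belonging to the pKK vector family. It is designed for producing a protein of interest fused to an N-terminal FLAG epitope. In E. coli it is maintained as a high-copy plasmid through a ColE1/pUC-type origin and selected with ampicillin via the bla gene. The record notes an A211T change in AmpR and an S84C change in HygR, which the depositor reports as having no effect on function. Short annotated fragments of f1 ori, the lac promoter region, lacI and ble appear to be backbone remnants rather than functional parts.

The expression cassette consists of the CMV immediate early enhancer and promoter followed by tet operator sequences, which the automated annotation labels as PLtetO-1 and TRE fragments. This makes transcription tetracycline-responsive: it is repressed in cells expressing the Tet repressor and induced by adding tetracycline. Downstream lie the FLAG coding sequence, a TEV protease recognition site, the cloning site and the bGH polyadenylation signal. The tag can be removed with TEV protease or, because FLAG sits at the N-terminus, with enterokinase. The cloning site is optimised for ligation-independent SLIC cloning using universal primers shared across the pKK family, although conventional restriction and ligation cloning is also possible.

An FRT site sits directly upstream of a hygromycin resistance gene that has an SV40 poly(A) signal but no annotated full promoter of its own. In the Flp-In system, FLP-mediated integration at a genomic FRT site is what allows this marker to be expressed, so hygromycin selects for correctly integrated clones. The vector is therefore suited to generating stable, inducible cell lines for functional analysis of human proteins.
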