Addgene plasmid #105768: pKK-FLAG-TEV
Purpose: (Empty Backbone) Expression of your protein of interest in fusion with FLAG at the N-terminus. The tag is cleavable by TEV protease or enterokinase.
Depositing lab: Andrzej Dziembowski. Depositing organization: Polish Academy of Sciences, Institute of Biochemistry and Biophysics. Publication: Versatile approach for functional analysis of human proteins and efficient stable cell line generation using FLP-mediated recombination system. Szczesny RJ, Kowalska K, Klosowska-Kosicka K, Chlebowski A, Owczarek EP, Warkocki Z, Kulinski TM, Adamska D, Affek K, Jedroszkowiak A, Kotrys AV, Tomecki R, Krawczyk PS, Borowski LS, Dziembowski A. PLoS One. 2018 Mar 28;13(3):e0194887. doi: 10.1371/journal.pone.0194887. eCollection 2018. PubMed 29590189.
Backbone
  Vector backbone: pcDNA5/FRT/TO
  Backbone manufacturer: Invitrogen
  Vector type: Mammalian Expression ; Flp-In competent
  Selectable markers: Hygromycin
  Tag / fusion protein: FLAG-TEV (N terminal on backbone)
Growth in bacteria
  Bacterial resistance: Ampicillin, 100 μg/mL
  Growth temperature: 37°C
  Growth strain: DH5alpha
  Copy number: High Copy
Gene/Insert
  Gene/Insert name: None
  Tag / fusion protein: FLAG-TEV (N terminal on backbone)
Terms and licenses: Academic/Nonprofit Terms; Industry Terms: Not Available to Industry
Depositor comments: This vector is a member of the pKK vector family. Its cloning site was optimized for the SLIC approach, however, a traditional restriction and ligation based approach is also possible (see Szczesny RJ et al. for detailed protocols; bioRxiv, doi: https://doi.org/10.1101/160101) This vector is a derivate of the pcDNA5/FRT/TO plasmid (Invitrogen) and is suitable for stable cell line generation using the Flp-In system. Transcription of the gene of interest is driven by a tetracycline responsive CMV promoter. A given coding sequence can be cloned into all pKK vectors using just three universal PCR primers and a ligation-independent DNA cloning method. FLAG is a short tag, less likely to interfere with protein function. FLAG tag present at the N-terminus of a protein is cleavable by enterokinase (PMID: 11694294). This is not the case if FLAG is present at the C-terminus of a protein. Note: This plasmid contains an A211T mutation in AmpR and S84C mutation in HygR. The depositor has confirmed that this does not affect plasmid function.
How to cite: pKK-FLAG-TEV was a gift from Andrzej Dziembowski (Addgene plasmid # 105768 ; http://n2t.net/addgene:105768 ; RRID:Addgene_105768)
